Addgene plasmid #49544: EGFP-Rab10Q68L
Purpose: expresses EGFP-Rab10Q68L (constitutively active) in mammalian cells
Depositing lab: Marci Scidmore. Depositing organization: Cornell University. Publication: The Anaplasma phagocytophilum-occupied vacuole selectively recruits Rab-GTPases that are predominantly associated with recycling endosomes. Huang B, Hubber A, McDonough JA, Roy CR, Scidmore MA, Carlyon JA. Cell Microbiol. 2010 Sep 1;12(9):1292-307. doi: 10.1111/j.1462-5822.2010.01468.x. Epub 2010 Mar 25. PubMed 20345488.
Backbone
  Vector backbone: EGFP C1
  Backbone manufacturer: Clontech
  Backbone size w/o insert (bp): 4700
  Total vector size (bp): 5300
  Vector type: Mammalian Expression
  Selectable markers: Neomycin (select with G418)
Growth in bacteria
  Bacterial resistance: Kanamycin, 50 μg/mL
  Growth temperature: 37°C
  Growth strain: DH5alpha
  Copy number: High Copy
Gene/Insert
  Gene/Insert name: Rab10Q68L
  Species: H. sapiens (human)
  Insert size (bp): 600
  Mutation: Glutamine 68 to Leucine
  GenBank ID: AF498945
  Entrez Gene: RAB10
  Promoter: CMV
  Tag / fusion protein: EGFP (N terminal on insert)
  Cloning method: Restriction Enzyme; 5′ cloning site BamHI/BglII (destroyed during cloning); 3′ cloning site XhoI/SalI (destroyed during cloning)
  Sequencing primers: 5′ EGFP C (CATGGTCCTGCTGGAGTTCGTG)
Resource information
  A portion of this plasmid was derived from a plasmid made by: Rab10 cDNA derived from pCDNA3.1-Rab10 purchased from Missouri S&T cDNA Resource Center
Terms and licenses: Academic/Nonprofit Terms; Industry Terms: Not Available to Industry
How to cite: EGFP-Rab10Q68L was a gift from Marci Scidmore (Addgene plasmid # 49544)
