[The description below was written by a language model from this plasmid's Addgene catalogue record and pLannotate feature annotations shown in this document.]
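Description:
EGFP-Rab10Q68L is a mammalian expression plasmid of about 5.3 kb built on the Clontech EGFP-C1 backbone. It drives production of human RAB10 carrying a glutamine-to-leucine substitution at residue 68, fused at its N terminus to EGFP. The record describes this mutant as constitutively active, consistent with the GTPase-deficient, GTP-locked behaviour generally seen for the equivalent change in small Rab GTPases. Transcription comes from the human cytomegalovirus immediate-early enhancer and promoter. The EGFP coding sequence is followed after a short linker by the roughly 600 bp Rab10 open reading frame, and the transcript is terminated by the SV40 polyadenylation signal. The insert was placed in the multiple cloning site using compatible-end ligations (BamHI/BglII and XhoI/SalI) that destroyed the sites at both junctions, leaving only a fragment of the polylinker downstream. The Rab10 cDNA was derived from a commercially sourced pcDNA3.1-Rab10 clone.

The plasmid is maintained at high copy in E. coli through a ColE1/pUC-type origin, and it also carries an f1 phage origin. A single Tn5 aminoglycoside phosphotransferase gene serves both hosts. A bacterial (bla) promoter expresses it for kanamycin selection, and the SV40 enhancer/early promoter, paired with the HSV TK polyadenylation signal, expresses it for G418 selection in mammalian cells. The short annotated fragments of SV40 large T antigen, ble and the bGH poly(A) signal appear to be backbone remnants or partial matches rather than functional elements. The construct suits live or fixed-cell imaging of activated Rab10 localisation and membrane trafficking. The associated publication examined recruitment of Rab GTPases to the vacuole occupied by Anaplasma phagocytophilum.
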