Features (pLannotate 1.2.2; 15 found; start..end, strand, type, name):
     61..364     +  enhancer       CMV enhancer: human cytomegalovirus immediate early enhancer
    365..568     +  promoter       CMV promoter: human cytomegalovirus (CMV) immediate early promoter
    613..1329    +  CDS            EGFP: EGFP is a basic (constitutively fluorescent) green fluorescent protein published in 1996, derived from Aequorea victoria. It is reported to be a rapidly-maturing weak dimer with moderate acid sensitivity.
   1348..1947    +  CDS            RAB10: RAB10_HUMAN - Experimental evidence at protein level: Swiss-Prot protein existence level 1. (Microbial infection) Upon Legionella pneumophila infection promotes endoplasmic reticulum recruitment and bacterial replication. Plays a role in remodeling the Legionella-containing vacuole (LCV) into an endoplasmic reticulum-like vacuole. From Homo sapiens (Human).
   1952..1977    +  misc_feature   MCS (fragment): multiple cloning site
   1994..2078    +  CDS            large T antigen (fragment): large T antigen from SV40 (simian virus 40)
   2101..2222    +  polyA_signal   SV40 poly(A) signal: SV40 polyadenylation signal
   2256..2684    -  rep_origin     f1 ori (sequence partly withheld): f1 bacteriophage origin of replication; arrow indicates direction of (+) strand synthesis
   2711..2815    +  promoter       AmpR promoter: bla
   2817..3174    +  promoter       SV40 promoter: SV40 enhancer and early promoter
   3209..4003    +  CDS            NeoR/KanR: aminoglycoside phosphotransferase from Tn5; aph(3')-II (or nptII); confers resistance to neomycin, kanamycin, and G418 (Geneticin®)
   4024..4176    +  CDS            ble (fragment): BLE_KLEPN - Experimental evidence at protein level: Swiss-Prot protein existence level 1. Binding protein with a strong affinity to the bleomycin family of antibiotics. Binds to CL990; an antimitotic-antibiotic compound. From Klebsiella pneumoniae.
   4235..4282    +  polyA_signal   HSV TK poly(A) signal: herpes simplex virus thymidine kinase polyadenylation signal (Cole and Stacy, 1985)
   4373..4389    -  polyA_signal   bGH poly(A) signal (fragment): bovine growth hormone polyadenylation signal
   4611..5199    +  rep_origin     ori: high-copy-number ColE1/pMB1/pBR322/pUC origin of replication
>Addgene plasmid #49544 | EGFP-Rab10Q68L | depositor full sequence | sequence record 73931 | EGFP-Rab10Q68L sequence 5313 bps
TAGTTATTAATAGTAATCAATTACGGGGTCATTAGTTCATAGCCCATATATGGAGTTCCGCGTTACATAA
CTTACGGTAAATGGCCCGCCTGGCTGACCGCCCAACGACCCCCGCCCATTGACGTCAATAATGACGTATG
TTCCCATAGTAACGCCAATAGGGACTTTCCATTGACGTCAATGGGTGGAGTATTTACGGTAAACTGCCCA
CTTGGCAGTACATCAAGTGTATCATATGCCAAGTACGCCCCCTATTGACGTCAATGACGGTAAATGGCCC
GCCTGGCATTATGCCCAGTACATGACCTTATGGGACTTTCCTACTTGGCAGTACATCTACGTATTAGTCA
TCGCTATTACCATGGTGATGCGGTTTTGGCAGTACATCAATGGGCGTGGATAGCGGTTTGACTCACGGGG
ATTTCCAAGTCTCCACCCCATTGACGTCAATGGGAGTTTGTTTTGGCACCAAAATCAACGGGACTTTCCA
AAATGTCGTAACAACTCCGCCCCATTGACGCAAATGGGCGGTAGGCGTGTACGGTGGGAGGTCTATATAA
GCAGAGCTGGTTTAGTGAACCGTCAGATCCGCTAGCGCTACCGGTCGCCACCATGGTGAGCAAGGGCGAG
GAGCTGTTCACCGGGGTGGTGCCCATCCTGGTCGAGCTGGACGGCGACGTAAACGGCCACAAGTTCAGCG
TGTCCGGCGAGGGCGAGGGCGATGCCACCTACGGCAAGCTGACCCTGAAGTTCATCTGCACCACCGGCAA
GCTGCCCGTGCCCTGGCCCACCCTCGTGACCACCCTGACCTACGGCGTGCAGTGCTTCAGCCGCTACCCC
GACCACATGAAGCAGCACGACTTCTTCAAGTCCGCCATGCCCGAAGGCTACGTCCAGGAGCGCACCATCT
TCTTCAAGGACGACGGCAACTACAAGACCCGCGCCGAGGTGAAGTTCGAGGGCGACACCCTGGTGAACCG
CATCGAGCTGAAGGGCATCGACTTCAAGGAGGACGGCAACATCCTGGGGCACAAGCTGGAGTACAACTAC
AACAGCCACAACGTCTATATCATGGCCGACAAGCAGAAGAACGGCATCAAGGTGAACTTCAAGATCCGCC
ACAACATCGAGGACGGCAGCGTGCAGCTCGCCGACCACTACCAGCAGAACACCCCCATCGGCGACGGCCC
CGTGCTGCTGCCCGACAACCACTACCTGAGCACCCAGTCCGCCCTGAGCAAAGACCCCAACGAGAAGCGC
GATCACATGGTCCTGCTGGAGTTCGTGACCGCCGCCGGGATCACTCTCGGCATGGACGAGCTGTACAAGT
CCGGACTCAGATCCACCATGGCGAAGAAGACGTACGACCTGCTTTTCAAGCTGCTCCTGATCGGGGATTC
CGGAGTGGGGAAGACCTGCGTCCTTTTTCGTTTTTCGGATGATGCCTTCAATACTACCTTTATTTCCACC
ATAGGAATAGACTTCAAGATCAAAACAGTTGAATTACAAGGAAAGAAGATCAAGCTACAGATATGGGATA
CAGCAGGCCTGGAGCGATTTCACACCATCACAACCTCCTACTACAGAGGCGCAATGGGTATCATGCTAGT
ATATGACATCACCAATGGTAAAAGTTTTGAAAACATCAGCAAATGGCTTAGAAACATAGATGAGCATGCC
AATGAAGATGTGGAAAGAATGTTACTAGGAAACAAGTGTGATATGGACGACAAAAGAGTTGTACCTAAAG
GAAAAGGAGAACAGATTGCAAGGGAGCATGGTATTAGGTTTTTTGAGACTAGTGCAAAAGCAAATATAAA
CATCGAAAAGGCGTTCCTCACGTTAGCTGAAGATATCCTTCGAAAGACCCCTGTAAAAGAGCCCAACAGT
GAAAATGTAGATATCAGCAGTGGAGGAGGCGTGACAGGCTGGAAGAGCAAATGCTGCTGACTCGACGGTA
CCGCGGGCCCGGGATCCACCGGATCTAGATAACTGATCATAATCAGCCATACCACATTTGTAGAGGTTTT
ACTTGCTTTAAAAAACCTCCCACACCTCCCCCTGAACCTGAAACATAAAATGAATGCAATTGTTGTTGTT
AACTTGTTTATTGCAGCTTATAATGGTTACAAATAAAGCAATAGCATCACAAATTTCACAAATAAAGCAT
TTTTTTCACTGCATTCTAGTTGTGGTTTGTCCAAACTCATCAATGTATCTTAACGCGTAAATTGTAAGCG
TTAATATTTTGTTAAAATTCGCGTTAAATTTTTGTTAAATCAGCTCATTTTTTAACCAATAGGCCGAAAT
CGGCAAAATCCCTTATAAATCAAAAGAATAGACCGAGATAGGGT
[37 nt withheld, positions 2355-2391]
AAAGAACGTGGACTCCAACGTCAAAGG
[49 nt withheld, positions 2419-2467]
T
[91 nt withheld, positions 2469-2559]
G
[124 nt withheld, positions 2561-2684]
CAGGTGGCACTTTTCGGGGAAATGTGCGCGGAACCCCTATTTGTTTATTTTTCTAAATACATTCAAATAT
GTATCCGCTCATGAGACAATAACCCTGATAAATGCTTCAATAATATTGAAAAAGGAAGAGTCCTGAGGCG
GAAAGAACCAGCTGTGGAATGTGTGTCAGTTAGGGTGTGGAAAGTCCCCAGGCTCCCCAGCAGGCAGAAG
TATGCAAAGCATGCATCTCAATTAGTCAGCAACCAGGTGTGGAAAGTCCCCAGGCTCCCCAGCAGGCAGA
AGTATGCAAAGCATGCATCTCAATTAGTCAGCAACCATAGTCCCGCCCCTAACTCCGCCCATCCCGCCCC
TAACTCCGCCCAGTTCCGCCCATTCTCCGCCCCATGGCTGACTAATTTTTTTTATTTATGCAGAGGCCGA
GGCCGCCTCGGCCTCTGAGCTATTCCAGAAGTAGTGAGGAGGCTTTTTTGGAGGCCTAGGCTTTTGCAAA
GATCGATCAAGAGACAGGATGAGGATCGTTTCGCATGATTGAACAAGATGGATTGCACGCAGGTTCTCCG
GCCGCTTGGGTGGAGAGGCTATTCGGCTATGACTGGGCACAACAGACAATCGGCTGCTCTGATGCCGCCG
TGTTCCGGCTGTCAGCGCAGGGGCGCCCGGTTCTTTTTGTCAAGACCGACCTGTCCGGTGCCCTGAATGA
ACTGCAAGACGAGGCAGCGCGGCTATCGTGGCTGGCCACGACGGGCGTTCCTTGCGCAGCTGTGCTCGAC
GTTGTCACTGAAGCGGGAAGGGACTGGCTGCTATTGGGCGAAGTGCCGGGGCAGGATCTCCTGTCATCTC
ACCTTGCTCCTGCCGAGAAAGTATCCATCATGGCTGATGCAATGCGGCGGCTGCATACGCTTGATCCGGC
TACCTGCCCATTCGACCACCAAGCGAAACATCGCATCGAGCGAGCACGTACTCGGATGGAAGCCGGTCTT
GTCGATCAGGATGATCTGGACGAAGAGCATCAGGGGCTCGCGCCAGCCGAACTGTTCGCCAGGCTCAAGG
CGAGCATGCCCGACGGCGAGGATCTCGTCGTGACCCATGGCGATGCCTGCTTGCCGAATATCATGGTGGA
AAATGGCCGCTTTTCTGGATTCATCGACTGTGGCCGGCTGGGTGTGGCGGACCGCTATCAGGACATAGCG
TTGGCTACCCGTGATATTGCTGAAGAGCTTGGCGGCGAATGGGCTGACCGCTTCCTCGTGCTTTACGGTA
TCGCCGCTCCCGATTCGCAGCGCATCGCCTTCTATCGCCTTCTTGACGAGTTCTTCTGAGCGGGACTCTG
GGGTTCGAAATGACCGACCAAGCGACGCCCAACCTGCCATCACGAGATTTCGATTCCACCGCCGCCTTCT
ATGAAAGGTTGGGCTTCGGAATCGTTTTCCGGGACGCCGGCTGGATGATCCTCCAGCGCGGGGATCTCAT
GCTGGAGTTCTTCGCCCACCCTAGGGGGAGGCTAACTGAAACACGGAAGGAGACAATACCGGAAGGAACC
CGCGCTATGACGGCAATAAAAAGACAGAATAAAACGCACGGTGTTGGGTCGTTTGTTCATAAACGCGGGG
TTCGGTCCCAGGGCTGGCACTCTGTCGATACCCCACCGAGACCCCATTGGGGCCAATACGCCCGCGTTTC
TTCCTTTTCCCCACCCCACCCCCCAAGTTCGGGTGAAGGCCCAGGGCTCGCAGCCAACGTCGGGGCGGCA
GGCCCTGCCATAGCCTCAGGTTACTCATATATACTTTAGATTGATTTAAAACTTCATTTTTAATTTAAAA
GGATCTAGGTGAAGATCCTTTTTGATAATCTCATGACCAAAATCCCTTAACGTGAGTTTTCGTTCCACTG
AGCGTCAGACCCCGTAGAAAAGATCAAAGGATCTTCTTGAGATCCTTTTTTTCTGCGCGTAATCTGCTGC
TTGCAAACAAAAAAACCACCGCTACCAGCGGTGGTTTGTTTGCCGGATCAAGAGCTACCAACTCTTTTTC
CGAAGGTAACTGGCTTCAGCAGAGCGCAGATACCAAATACTGTCCTTCTAGTGTAGCCGTAGTTAGGCCA
CCACTTCAAGAACTCTGTAGCACCGCCTACATACCTCGCTCTGCTAATCCTGTTACCAGTGGCTGCTGCC
AGTGGCGATAAGTCGTGTCTTACCGGGTTGGACTCAAGACGATAGTTACCGGATAAGGCGCAGCGGTCGG
GCTGAACGGGGGGTTCGTGCACACAGCCCAGCTTGGAGCGAACGACCTACACCGAACTGAGATACCTACA
GCGTGAGCTATGAGAAAGCGCCACGCTTCCCGAAGGGAGAAAGGCGGACAGGTATCCGGTAAGCGGCAGG
GTCGGAACAGGAGAGCGCACGAGGGAGCTTCCAGGGGGAAACGCCTGGTATCTTTATAGTCCTGTCGGGT
TTCGCCACCTCTGACTTGAGCGTCGATTTTTGTGATGCTCGTCAGGGGGGCGGAGCCTATGGAAAAACGC
CAGCAACGCGGCCTTTTTACGGTTCCTGGCCTTTTGCTGGCCTTTTGCTCACATGTTCTTTCCTGCGTTA
TCCCCTGATTCTGTGGATAACCGTATTACCGCCATGCAT
