>Addgene plasmid #49544 | EGFP-Rab10Q68L | addgene partial sequence | sequence record 76039 | EGFP-C 5'-CATGGTCCTGCTGGAGTTCGTG-3'
CTCTCGGCATGGACGAGCTGTACAAGTCCGGACTCAGATCCACCATGGCGAAGAAGACGTACGACCTGCT
TTTCAAGCTGCTCCTGATCGGGGATTCCGGAGTGGGGAAGACCTGCGTCCTTTTTCGTTTTTCGGATGAT
GCCTTCAATACTACCTTTATTTCCACCATAGGAATAGACTTCAAGATCAAAACAGTTGAATTACAAGGAA
AGAAGATCAAGCTACAGATATGGGATACAGCAGGCCTGGAGCGATTTCACACCATCACAACCTCCTACTA
CAGAGGCGCAATGGGTATCATGCTAGTATATGACATCACCAATGGTAAAAGTTTTGAAAACATCAGCAAA
TGGCTTAGAAACATAGATGAGCATGCCAATGAAGATGTGGAAAGAATGTTACTAGGAAACAAGTGTGATA
TGGACGACAAAAGAGTTGTACCTAAAGGAAAAGGAGAACAGATTGCAAGGGAGCATGGTATTAGGTTTTT
TGAGACTAGTGCAAAAGCAAATATAAACATCGAAAAGGCGTTCCTCACGTTAGCTGAAGATATCCTTCGA
AAGACCCCTGTAAAAGAGCCCAACAGTGAAAATGTAGATATCAGCAGTGGAGGAGGCGTGACAGGCTGGA
AGAGCAAATGCTGCTGACTCGACGGTACCGCGGGCCCGGGATCCACCGGATCTAGATAACTGATCATAAT
CAGCCATACCACATTTGTAGAGGTTTTACTTGCTTTAAAAAACCTCCCACACCTCCCCCTGAACCTGAAA
CATAAAATGAATGCAATTGTTGTTGTTAACTTGTTTATTGCAGCTTATAATGGTTACAAATAAAGCAATA
GCATCACAAATTTCACAAATAAAGCATTTTTTTCACTGCATTCTAGTTGTGGTTTGTCCAAACTCATCAA
TGTATCTTAACGCGTAAATTGTAAGCGTTAATATTTTGTTAAAATTCGCGTTAAATTTTTGTTAAATCAG
CTCATTTTTTAACCAATAGGCCGAAATCGGCAAAATCCCTTATAAATCAAAAGAATAGACCGAGATAGGG
T
[37 nt withheld, positions 1052-1088]
AAAGAACGTGGACTCCAACGTCAAAGGGCGAAAAACCGTCT
